Addgene plasmid #39321: perbB2-EGFP
Depositing lab: Martin Offterdinger. Depositing organization: Medical University of Innsbruck. Publication: Prolonged EGFR signaling by ERBB2-mediated sequestration at the plasma membrane. Offterdinger M, Bastiaens PI. Traffic. 2008 Jan;9(1):147-55. Epub 2007 Nov 13. 10.1111/j.1600-0854.2007.00665.x PubMed 17956594.
Backbone
  Vector backbone: pcDNA3.1(+)
  Backbone manufacturer: invitrogen
  Vector type: Mammalian Expression
  Selectable markers: Neomycin (select with G418)
Growth in bacteria
  Bacterial resistance: Ampicillin, 100 μg/mL
  Growth temperature: 37°C
  Growth strain: XL10 Gold
  Copy number: High Copy
Gene/Insert
  Gene/Insert name: erbB2
  Species: H. sapiens (human)
  Insert size (bp): 3765
  Entrez Gene: ERBB2 (a.k.a. CD340, HER-2, HER-2/neu, HER2, MLN 19, MLN-19, NEU, NGL, TKR1, VSCN2, c-ERB-2, c-ERB2, p185(erbB2))
  Promoter: CMV
  Tag / fusion protein: egfp (C terminal on insert)
  Cloning method: Restriction Enzyme; 5′ cloning site NheI (not destroyed); 3′ cloning site AgeI (not destroyed)
  Sequencing primers: 5′ CMV
Terms and licenses: Academic/Nonprofit Terms; Industry Terms: Not Available to Industry
How to cite: perbB2-EGFP was a gift from Martin Offterdinger (Addgene plasmid # 39321 ; http://n2t.net/addgene:39321 ; RRID:Addgene_39321)
