[The description below was written by a language model from this plasmid's Addgene catalogue record and pLannotate feature annotations shown in this document.]
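Description:
perbB2-EGFP is a mammalian expression plasmid built on the pcDNA3.1(+) backbone that produces full-length human ERBB2 (HER2/neu), a receptor tyrosine kinase of the EGFR family, fused at its C terminus to EGFP. The sequenced record is about 9.9 kb. In bacteria it is maintained at high copy through a ColE1/pUC-type origin and selected with ampicillin via the β-lactamase gene and its own promoter. An f1 origin is also present, allowing single-stranded DNA production. For mammalian cells, an SV40 early promoter drives the neomycin phosphotransferase gene, terminated by an SV40 polyadenylation signal, so that stable transfectants can be selected with G418.

The expression cassette consists of the human cytomegalovirus immediate-early enhancer and promoter, followed by a T7 promoter that can serve for in vitro transcription or as a sequencing site, then the 3,765 bp ERBB2 coding sequence cloned between NheI and AgeI sites. A short linker separates ERBB2 from the EGFP coding sequence, and the bovine growth hormone polyadenylation signal terminates the transcript. Placing EGFP at the cytoplasmic C-terminal end leaves the extracellular ligand-binding and dimerisation regions unmodified. Several short annotated fragments (an HIV-1 LTR piece, ble, lacI, bom, and an extra SV40 promoter segment) are small partial matches and most likely backbone remnants or annotation artefacts rather than functional elements.

The construct is suited to live-cell fluorescence imaging of ERBB2 localisation and trafficking. The associated publication concerns ERBB2-mediated retention of EGFR at the plasma membrane and the resulting prolonged EGFR signalling.
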