Features (pLannotate 1.2.2; 21 found; start..end, strand, type, name):
     28..80      -  misc_feature   bom (fragment): basis of mobility region from pBR322
    235..614     +  enhancer       CMV enhancer: human cytomegalovirus immediate early enhancer
    615..818     +  promoter       CMV promoter: human cytomegalovirus (CMV) immediate early promoter
    814..847     +  LTR            5' LTR (truncated) (fragment): truncated 5' long terminal repeat (LTR) from HIV-1
    863..881     +  promoter       T7 promoter: promoter for bacteriophage T7 RNA polymerase
    904..4668    +  CDS            ERBB2: ERBB2_HUMAN - Also known as HER2, MLN19, NEU, NGL. Experimental evidence at protein level: Swiss-Prot protein existence level 1. In the nucleus is involved in transcriptional regulation. Associates with the 5'-TCAAATTC-3' sequence in the PTGS2/COX-2 promoter and activates its transcription. Implicated in transcriptional activation of CDKN1A; the function involves STAT3 and SRC. Involved in the transcription of rRNA genes by RNA Pol I and enhances protein synthesis and cell growth. From Homo sapiens (Human).
   4714..5430    +  CDS            EGFP: EGFP is a basic (constitutively fluorescent) green fluorescent protein published in 1996, derived from Aequorea victoria. It is reported to be a rapidly-maturing weak dimer with moderate acid sensitivity.
   5483..5707    +  polyA_signal   bGH poly(A) signal: bovine growth hormone polyadenylation signal
   5711..5732    +  promoter       SV40 promoter (fragment): SV40 enhancer and early promoter
   5753..6181    +  rep_origin     f1 ori (sequence partly withheld): f1 bacteriophage origin of replication; arrow indicates direction of (+) strand synthesis
   6195..6524    +  promoter       SV40 promoter: SV40 enhancer and early promoter
   6591..7382    +  CDS            neo: KKA2_KLEPN - Also known as kan, nptII. Experimental evidence at protein level: Swiss-Prot protein existence level 1. Resistance to kanamycin, neomycin, paromomycin, ribostamycin, butirosin and gentamicin B. From Klebsiella pneumoniae.
   7406..7564    +  CDS            ble (fragment): BLE_KLEPN - Experimental evidence at protein level: Swiss-Prot protein existence level 1. Binding protein with a strong affinity to the bleomycin family of antibiotics. Binds to CL990; an antimitotic-antibiotic compound. From Klebsiella pneumoniae.
   7559..7680    +  polyA_signal   SV40 poly(A) signal: SV40 polyadenylation signal
   7753..7769    -  protein_bind   lac operator: The lac repressor binds to the lac operator to inhibit transcription in E. coli. This inhibition can be relieved by adding lactose or isopropyl-β-D-thiogalactopyranoside (IPTG). lac repressor encoded by lacI
   7777..7807    -  promoter       lac promoter: promoter for the E. coli lac operon
   7822..7843    -  protein_bind   CAP binding site: CAP binding activates transcription in the presence of cAMP. E. coli catabolite activator protein
   7856..7948    -  CDS            lacI (fragment): lac repressor; lacI; The lac repressor binds to the lac operator to inhibit transcription in E. coli. This inhibition can be relieved by adding lactose or isopropyl-β-D-thiogalactopyranoside (IPTG).
   8131..8719    -  rep_origin     ori: high-copy-number ColE1/pMB1/pBR322/pUC origin of replication
   8890..9750    -  CDS            AmpR: β-lactamase; bla; confers resistance to ampicillin, carbenicillin, and related antibiotics
   9751..9855    -  promoter       AmpR promoter: bla
>Addgene plasmid #39321 | perbB2-EGFP | addgene full sequence | sequence record 227425 | Addgene NGS Result
GACGGATCGGGAGATCTCCCGATCCCCTATGGTGCACTCTCAGTACAATCTGCTCTGATGCCGCATAGTT
AAGCCAGTATCTGCTCCCTGCTTGTGTGTTGGAGGTCGCTGAGTAGTGCGCGAGCAAAATTTAAGCTACA
ACAAGGCAAGGCTTGACCGACAATTGCATGAAGAATCTGCTTAGGGTTAGGCGTTTTGCGCTGCTTCGCG
ATGTACGGGCCAGATATACGCGTTGACATTGATTATTGACTAGTTATTAATAGTAATCAATTACGGGGTC
ATTAGTTCATAGCCCATATATGGAGTTCCGCGTTACATAACTTACGGTAAATGGCCCGCCTGGCTGACCG
CCCAACGACCCCCGCCCATTGACGTCAATAATGACGTATGTTCCCATAGTAACGCCAATAGGGACTTTCC
ATTGACGTCAATGGGTGGAGTATTTACGGTAAACTGCCCACTTGGCAGTACATCAAGTGTATCATATGCC
AAGTACGCCCCCTATTGACGTCAATGACGGTAAATGGCCCGCCTGGCATTATGCCCAGTACATGACCTTA
TGGGACTTTCCTACTTGGCAGTACATCTACGTATTAGTCATCGCTATTACCATGGTGATGCGGTTTTGGC
AGTACATCAATGGGCGTGGATAGCGGTTTGACTCACGGGGATTTCCAAGTCTCCACCCCATTGACGTCAA
TGGGAGTTTGTTTTGGCACCAAAATCAACGGGACTTTCCAAAATGTCGTAACAACTCCGCCCCATTGACG
CAAATGGGCGGTAGGCGTGTACGGTGGGAGGTCTATATAAGCAGAGCTCTCTGGCTAACTAGAGAACCCA
CTGCTTACTGGCTTATCGAAATTAATACGACTCACTATAGGGAGACCCAAGCTGGCTAGCACCATGGAGC
TGGCGGCCTTGTGCCGCTGGGGGCTCCTCCTCGCCCTCTTGCCCCCCGGAGCCGCGAGCACCCAAGTGTG
CACCGGCACAGACATGAAGCTGCGGCTCCCTGCCAGTCCCGAGACCCACCTGGACATGCTCCGCCACCTC
TACCAGGGCTGCCAGGTGGTGCAGGGAAACCTGGAACTCACCTACCTGCCCACCAATGCCAGCCTGTCCT
TCCTGCAGGATATCCAGGAGGTGCAGGGCTACGTGCTCATCGCTCACAACCAAGTGAGGCAGGTCCCACT
GCAGAGGCTGCGGATTGTGCGAGGCACCCAGCTCTTTGAGGACAACTATGCCCTGGCCGTGCTAGACAAT
GGAGACCCGCTGAACAATACCACCCCTGTCACAGGGGCCTCCCCAGGAGGCCTGCGGGAGCTGCAGCTTC
GAAGCCTCACAGAGATCTTGAAAGGAGGGGTCTTGATCCAGCGGAACCCCCAGCTCTGCTACCAGGACAC
GATTTTGTGGAAGGACATCTTCCACAAGAACAACCAGCTGGCTCTCACACTGATAGACACCAACCGCTCT
CGGGCCTGCCACCCCTGTTCTCCGATGTGTAAGGGCTCCCGCTGCTGGGGAGAGAGTTCTGAGGATTGTC
AGAGCCTGACGCGCACTGTCTGTGCCGGTGGCTGTGCCCGCTGCAAGGGGCCACTGCCCACTGACTGCTG
CCATGAGCAGTGTGCTGCCGGCTGCACGGGCCCCAAGCACTCTGACTGCCTGGCCTGCCTCCACTTCAAC
CACAGTGGCATCTGTGAGCTGCACTGCCCAGCCCTGGTCACCTACAACACAGACACGTTTGAGTCCATGC
CCAATCCCGAGGGCCGGTATACATTCGGCGCCAGCTGTGTGACTGCCTGTCCCTACAACTACCTTTCTAC
GGACGTGGGATCCTGCACCCTCGTCTGCCCCCTGCACAACCAAGAGGTGACAGCAGAGGATGGAACACAG
CGGTGTGAGAAGTGCAGCAAGCCCTGTGCCCGAGTGTGCTATGGTCTGGGCATGGAGCACTTGCGAGAGG
TGAGGGCAGTTACCAGTGCCAATATCCAGGAGTTTGCTGGCTGCAAGAAGATCTTTGGGAGCCTGGCATT
TCTGCCGGAGAGCTTTGATGGGGACCCAGCCTCCAACACTGCCCCGCTCCAGCCAGAGCAGCTCCAAGTG
TTTGAGACTCTGGAAGAGATCACAGGTTACCTATACATCTCAGCATGGCCGGACAGCCTGCCTGACCTCA
GCGTCTTCCAGAACCTGCAAGTAATCCGGGGACGAATTCTGCACAATGGCGCCTACTCGCTGACCCTGCA
AGGGCTGGGCATCAGCTGGCTGGGGCTGCGCTCACTGAGGGAACTGGGCAGTGGACTGGCCCTCATCCAC
CATAACACCCACCTCTGCTTCGTGCACACGGTGCCCTGGGACCAGCTCTTTCGGAACCCGCACCAAGCTC
TGCTCCACACTGCCAACCGGCCAGAGGACGAGTGTGTGGGCGAGGGCCTGGCCTGCCACCAGCTGTGCGC
CCGAGGGCACTGCTGGGGTCCAGGGCCCACCCAGTGTGTCAACTGCAGCCAGTTCCTTCGGGGCCAGGAG
TGCGTGGAGGAATGCCGAGTACTGCAGGGGCTCCCCAGGGAGTATGTGAATGCCAGGCACTGTTTGCCGT
GCCACCCTGAGTGTCAGCCCCAGAATGGCTCAGTGACCTGTTTTGGACCGGAGGCTGACCAGTGTGTGGC
CTGTGCCCACTATAAGGACCCTCCCTTCTGCGTGGCCCGCTGCCCCAGCGGTGTGAAACCTGACCTCTCC
TACATGCCCATCTGGAAGTTTCCAGATGAGGAGGGCGCATGCCAGCCTTGCCCCATCAACTGCACCCACT
CCTGTGTGGACCTGGATGACAAGGGCTGCCCCGCCGAGCAGAGAGCCAGCCCTCTGACGTCCATCATCTC
TGCGGTGGTTGGCATTCTGCTGGTCGTGGTCTTGGGGGTGGTCTTTGGGATCCTCATCAAGCGACGGCAG
CAGAAGATCCGGAAGTACACGATGCGGAGACTGCTGCAGGAAACGGAGCTGGTGGAGCCGCTGACACCTA
GCGGAGCGATGCCCAACCAGGCGCAGATGCGGATCCTGAAAGAGACGGAGCTGAGGAAGGTGAAGGTGCT
TGGATCTGGCGCTTTTGGCACAGTCTACAAGGGCATCTGGATCCCTGATGGGGAGAATGTGAAAATTCCA
GTGGCCATCAAAGTGTTGAGGGAAAACACATCCCCCAAAGCCAACAAAGAAATCTTAGACGAAGCATACG
TGATGGCTGGTGTGGGCTCCCCATATGTCTCCCGCCTTCTGGGCATCTGCCTGACATCCACGGTGCAGCT
GGTGACACAGCTTATGCCCTATGGCTGCCTCTTAGACCATGTCCGGGAAAACCGCGGACGCCTGGGCTCC
CAGGACCTGCTGAACTGGTGTATGCAGATTGCCAAGGGGATGAGCTACCTGGAGGATGTGCGGCTCGTAC
ACAGGGACTTGGCCGCTCGGAACGTGCTGGTCAAGAGTCCCAACCATGTCAAAATTACAGACTTCGGGCT
GGCTCGGCTGCTGGACATTGACGAGACAGAGTACCATGCAGATGGGGGCAAGGTGCCCATCAAGTGGATG
GCGCTGGAGTCCATTCTCCGCCGGCGGTTCACCCACCAGAGTGATGTGTGGAGTTATGGTGTGACTGTGT
GGGAGCTGATGACTTTTGGGGCCAAACCTTACGATGGGATCCCAGCCCGGGAGATCCCTGACCTGCTGGA
AAAGGGGGAGCGGCTGCCCCAGCCCCCCATCTGCACCATTGATGTCTACATGATCATGGTCAAATGTTGG
ATGATTGACTCTGAATGTCGGCCAAGATTCCGGGAGTTGGTGTCTGAATTCTCCCGCATGGCCAGGGACC
CCCAGCGCTTTGTGGTCATCCAGAATGAGGACTTGGGCCCAGCCAGTCCCTTGGACAGCACCTTCTACCG
CTCACTGCTGGAGGACGATGACATGGGGGACCTGGTGGATGCTGAGGAGTATCTGGTACCCCAGCAGGGC
TTCTTCTGTCCAGACCCTGCCCCGGGCGCTGGGGGCATGGTCCACCACAGGCACCGCAGCTCATCTACCA
GGAGTGGCGGTGGGGACCTGACACTAGGGCTGGAGCCCTCTGAAGAGGAGGCCCCCAGGTCTCCACTGGC
ACCCTCCGAAGGGGCTGGCTCCGATGTATTTGATGGTGACCTGGGAATGGGGGCAGCCAAGGGGCTGCAA
AGCCTCCCCACACATGACCCCAGCCCTCTACAGCGGTACAGTGAGGACCCCACAGTACCCCTGCCCTCTG
AGACTGATGGCTACGTTGCCCCCCTGACCTGCAGCCCCCAGCCTGAATATGTGAACCAGCCAGATGTTCG
GCCCCAGCCCCCTTCGCCCCGAGAGGGCCCTCTGCCTGCTGCCCGACCTGCTGGTGCCACTCTGGAAAGG
CCCAAGACTCTCTCCCCAGGGAAGAATGGGGTCGTCAAAGACGTTTTTGCCTTTGGGGGTGCCGTGGAGA
ACCCCGAGTACTTGACACCCCAGGGAGGAGCTGCCCCTCAGCCCCACCCTCCTCCTGCCTTCAGCCCAGC
CTTCGACAACCTCTATTACTGGGACCAGGACCCACCAGAGCGGGGGGCTCCACCCAGCACCTTCAAAGGG
ACACCTACGGCAGAGAACCCAGAGTACCTGGGTCTGGACGTGCCAGTGACCGGTTCTGGTGGGTCAGGAG
GGGGCGGAGGTAAGCTTGGTACCATGGTGAGCAAGGGCGAGGAGCTGTTCACCGGGGTGGTGCCCATCCT
GGTCGAGCTGGACGGCGACGTAAACGGCCACAAGTTCAGCGTGTCCGGCGAGGGCGAGGGCGATGCCACC
TACGGCAAGCTGACCCTGAAGTTCATCTGCACCACCGGCAAGCTGCCCGTGCCCTGGCCCACCCTCGTGA
CCACCCTGACCTACGGCGTGCAGTGCTTCAGCCGCTACCCCGACCACATGAAGCAGCACGACTTCTTCAA
GTCCGCCATGCCCGAAGGCTACGTCCAGGAGCGCACCATCTTCTTCAAGGACGACGGCAACTACAAGACC
CGCGCCGAGGTGAAGTTCGAGGGCGACACCCTGGTGAACCGCATCGAGCTGAAGGGCATCGACTTCAAGG
AGGACGGCAACATCCTGGGGCACAAGCTGGAGTACAACTACAACAGCCACAACGTCTATATCATGGCCGA
CAAGCAGAAGAACGGCATCAAGGTGAACTTCAAGATCCGCCACAACATCGAGGACGGCAGCGTGCAGCTC
GCCGACCACTACCAGCAGAACACCCCCATCGGCGACGGCCCCGTGCTGCTGCCCGACAACCACTACCTGA
GCACCCAGTCCGCCCTGAGCAAAGACCCCAACGAGAAGCGCGATCACATGGTCCTGCTGGAGTTCGTGAC
CGCCGCCGGGATCACTCTCGGCATGGACGAGCTGTACAAGGAATTCTAACTCGAGTCTAGAGGGCCCGTT
TAAACCCGCTGATCAGCCTCGACTGTGCCTTCTAGTTGCCAGCCATCTGTTGTTTGCCCCTCCCCCGTGC
CTTCCTTGACCCTGGAAGGTGCCACTCCCACTGTCCTTTCCTAATAAAATGAGGAAATTGCATCGCATTG
TCTGAGTAGGTGTCATTCTATTCTGGGGGGTGGGGTGGGGCAGGACAGCAAGGGGGAGGATTGGGAAGAC
AATAGCAGGCATGCTGGGGATGCGGTGGGCTCTATGGCTTCTGAGGCGGAAAGAACCAGCTGGGGCTCTA
GGGGGTATCCCC
[124 nt withheld, positions 5753-5876]
C
[91 nt withheld, positions 5878-5968]
A
[49 nt withheld, positions 5970-6018]
CCTTTGACGTTGGAGTCCACGTTCTTT
[37 nt withheld, positions 6046-6082]
ACCCTATCTCGGTCTATTCTTTTGATTTATAAGGGATTTTGCCGATTTCGGCCTATTGGTTAAAAAATGA
GCTGATTTAACAAAAATTTAACGCGAATTAATTCTGTGGAATGTGTGTCAGTTAGGGTGTGGAAAGTCCC
CAGGCTCCCCAGCAGGCAGAAGTATGCAAAGCATGCATCTCAATTAGTCAGCAACCAGGTGTGGAAAGTC
CCCAGGCTCCCCAGCAGGCAGAAGTATGCAAAGCATGCATCTCAATTAGTCAGCAACCATAGTCCCGCCC
CTAACTCCGCCCATCCCGCCCCTAACTCCGCCCAGTTCCGCCCATTCTCCGCCCCATGGCTGACTAATTT
TTTTTATTTATGCAGAGGCCGAGGCCGCCTCTGCCTCTGAGCTATTCCAGAAGTAGTGAGGAGGCTTTTT
TGGAGGCCTAGGCTTTTGCAAAAAGCTCCCGGGAGCTTGTATATCCATTTTCGGATCTGATCAAGAGACA
GGATGAGGATCGTTTCGCATGATTGAACAAGATGGATTGCACGCAGGTTCTCCGGCCGCTTGGGTGGAGA
GGCTATTCGGCTATGACTGGGCACAACAGACAATCGGCTGCTCTGATGCCGCCGTGTTCCGGCTGTCAGC
GCAGGGGCGCCCGGTTCTTTTTGTCAAGACCGACCTGTCCGGTGCCCTGAATGAACTGCAGGACGAGGCA
GCGCGGCTATCGTGGCTGGCCACGACGGGCGTTCCTTGCGCAGCTGTGCTCGACGTTGTCACTGAAGCGG
GAAGGGACTGGCTGCTATTGGGCGAAGTGCCGGGGCAGGATCTCCTGTCATCTCACCTTGCTCCTGCCGA
GAAAGTATCCATCATGGCTGATGCAATGCGGCGGCTGCATACGCTTGATCCGGCTACCTGCCCATTCGAC
CACCAAGCGAAACATCGCATCGAGCGAGCACGTACTCGGATGGAAGCCGGTCTTGTCGATCAGGATGATC
TGGACGAAGAGCATCAGGGGCTCGCGCCAGCCGAACTGTTCGCCAGGCTCAAGGCGCGCATGCCCGACGG
CGAGGATCTCGTCGTGACCCATGGCGATGCCTGCTTGCCGAATATCATGGTGGAAAATGGCCGCTTTTCT
GGATTCATCGACTGTGGCCGGCTGGGTGTGGCGGACCGCTATCAGGACATAGCGTTGGCTACCCGTGATA
TTGCTGAAGAGCTTGGCGGCGAATGGGCTGACCGCTTCCTCGTGCTTTACGGTATCGCCGCTCCCGATTC
GCAGCGCATCGCCTTCTATCGCCTTCTTGACGAGTTCTTCTGAGCGGGACTCTGGGGTTCGAAATGACCG
ACCAAGCGACGCCCAACCTGCCATCACGAGATTTCGATTCCACCGCCGCCTTCTATGAAAGGTTGGGCTT
CGGAATCGTTTTCCGGGACGCCGGCTGGATGATCCTCCAGCGCGGGGATCTCATGCTGGAGTTCTTCGCC
CACCCCAACTTGTTTATTGCAGCTTATAATGGTTACAAATAAAGCAATAGCATCACAAATTTCACAAATA
AAGCATTTTTTTCACTGCATTCTAGTTGTGGTTTGTCCAAACTCATCAATGTATCTTATCATGTCTGTAT
ACCGTCGACCTCTAGCTAGAGCTTGGCGTAATCATGGTCATAGCTGTTTCCTGTGTGAAATTGTTATCCG
CTCACAATTCCACACAACATACGAGCCGGAAGCATAAAGTGTAAAGCCTGGGGTGCCTAATGAGTGAGCT
AACTCACATTAATTGCGTTGCGCTCACTGCCCGCTTTCCAGTCGGGAAACCTGTCGTGCCAGCTGCATTA
ATGAATCGGCCAACGCGCGGGGAGAGGCGGTTTGCGTATTGGGCGCTCTTCCGCTTCCTCGCTCACTGAC
TCGCTGCGCTCGGTCGTTCGGCTGCGGCGAGCGGTATCAGCTCACTCAAAGGCGGTAATACGGTTATCCA
CAGAATCAGGGGATAACGCAGGAAAGAACATGTGAGCAAAAGGCCAGCAAAAGGCCAGGAACCGTAAAAA
GGCCGCGTTGCTGGCGTTTTTCCATAGGCTCCGCCCCCCTGACGAGCATCACAAAAATCGACGCTCAAGT
CAGAGGTGGCGAAACCCGACAGGACTATAAAGATACCAGGCGTTTCCCCCTGGAAGCTCCCTCGTGCGCT
CTCCTGTTCCGACCCTGCCGCTTACCGGATACCTGTCCGCCTTTCTCCCTTCGGGAAGCGTGGCGCTTTC
TCATAGCTCACGCTGTAGGTATCTCAGTTCGGTGTAGGTCGTTCGCTCCAAGCTGGGCTGTGTGCACGAA
CCCCCCGTTCAGCCCGACCGCTGCGCCTTATCCGGTAACTATCGTCTTGAGTCCAACCCGGTAAGACACG
ACTTATCGCCACTGGCAGCAGCCACTGGTAACAGGATTAGCAGAGCGAGGTATGTAGGCGGTGCTACAGA
GTTCTTGAAGTGGTGGCCTAACTACGGCTACACTAGAAGAACAGTATTTGGTATCTGCGCTCTGCTGAAG
CCAGTTACCTTCGGAAAAAGAGTTGGTAGCTCTTGATCCGGCAAACAAACCACCGCTGGTAGCGGTGGTT
TTTTTGTTTGCAAGCAGCAGATTACGCGCAGAAAAAAAGGATCTCAAGAAGATCCTTTGATCTTTTCTAC
GGGGTCTGACGCTCAGTGGAACGAAAACTCACGTTAAGGGATTTTGGTCATGAGATTATCAAAAAGGATC
TTCACCTAGATCCTTTTAAATTAAAAATGAAGTTTTAAATCAATCTAAAGTATATATGAGTAAACTTGGT
CTGACAGTTACCAATGCTTAATCAGTGAGGCACCTATCTCAGCGATCTGTCTATTTCGTTCATCCATAGT
TGCCTGACTCCCCGTCGTGTAGATAACTACGATACGGGAGGGCTTACCATCTGGCCCCAGTGCTGCAATG
ATACCGCGAGACCCACGCTCACCGGCTCCAGATTTATCAGCAATAAACCAGCCAGCCGGAAGGGCCGAGC
GCAGAAGTGGTCCTGCAACTTTATCCGCCTCCATCCAGTCTATTAATTGTTGCCGGGAAGCTAGAGTAAG
TAGTTCGCCAGTTAATAGTTTGCGCAACGTTGTTGCCATTGCTACAGGCATCGTGGTGTCACGCTCGTCG
TTTGGTATGGCTTCATTCAGCTCCGGTTCCCAACGATCAAGGCGAGTTACATGATCCCCCATGTTGTGCA
AAAAAGCGGTTAGCTCCTTCGGTCCTCCGATCGTTGTCAGAAGTAAGTTGGCCGCAGTGTTATCACTCAT
GGTTATGGCAGCACTGCATAATTCTCTTACTGTCATGCCATCCGTAAGATGCTTTTCTGTGACTGGTGAG
TACTCAACCAAGTCATTCTGAGAATAGTGTATGCGGCGACCGAGTTGCTCTTGCCCGGCGTCAATACGGG
ATAATACCGCGCCACATAGCAGAACTTTAAAAGTGCTCATCATTGGAAAACGTTCTTCGGGGCGAAAACT
CTCAAGGATCTTACCGCTGTTGAGATCCAGTTCGATGTAACCCACTCGTGCACCCAACTGATCTTCAGCA
TCTTTTACTTTCACCAGCGTTTCTGGGTGAGCAAAAACAGGAAGGCAAAATGCCGCAAAAAAGGGAATAA
GGGCGACACGGAAATGTTGAATACTCATACTCTTCCTTTTTCAATATTATTGAAGCATTTATCAGGGTTA
TTGTCTCATGAGCGGATACATATTTGAATGTATTTAGAAAAATAAACAAATAGGGGTTCCGCGCACATTT
CCCCGAAAAGTGCCACCTGACGTC
