>Addgene plasmid #39321 | perbB2-EGFP | addgene partial sequence | sequence record 53388 | EGFP-N 5'-CGTCGCCGTCCAGCTCGACCAG-3'
TACCAAGCTTACCTCCGCCCCCTCCTGACCCACCAGAACCGGTCACTGGCACGTCCAGACCCAGGTACTC
TGGGTTCTCTGCCGTAGGTGTCCCTTTGAAGGTGCTGGGTGGAGCCCCCCGCTCTGGTGGGTCCTGGTCC
CAGTAATAGAGGTTGTCGAAGGCTGGGCTGAAGGCAGGAGGAGGGTGGGGCTGAGGGGCAGCTCCTCCCT
GGGGTGTCAAGTACTCGGGGTTCTCCACGGCACCCCCAAAGGCAAAAACGTCTTTGACGACCCCATTCTT
CCCTGGGGAGAGAGTCTTGGGCCTTTCCAGAGTGGCACCAGCAGGTCGGGCAGCAGGCAGAGGGCCCTCT
CGGGGCGAAGGGGGCTGGGGCCGAACATCTGGCTGGTTCACATATTCAGGCTGGGGGCTGCAGGTCAGGG
GGGCAACGTAGCCATCAGTCTCAGAGGGCAGGGGTACTGTGGGGTCCTCACTGTACCGCTGTAGAGGGCT
GGGGTCATGTGTGGGGAGGCTTTGCAGCCCCTTGGCTGCCCCCATTCCCAGGTCACCATCAAATACATCG
GAGCCAGCCCCTTCGGAGGGTGCCAGTGGAGACCTGGGGGCCTCCTCTTCAGAGGGCTCCAGCCCTAGTG
TCAGGTCCCCACCGCCACTCCTGGTAGATGAGCTGCGGTGCCTGTGGTGGACCATGCCCCCAGCGCCCGG
GGCAGGGTCT
